>Addgene plasmid #244049 | MoonTag_mCherry_H2B | addgene full sequence | sequence record 491088 | Addgene NGS Result
GACGGATCGGGAGATCTCCCGATCCCCTATGGTGCACTCTCAGTACAATCTGCTCTGATGCCGCATAGTT
AAGCCAGTATCTGCTCCCTGCTTGTGTGTTGGAGGTCGCTGAGTAGTGCGCGAGCAAAATTTAAGCTACA
ACAAGGCAAGGCTTGACCGACAATTGCATGAAGAATCTGCTTAGGGTTAGGCGTTTTGCGCTGCTTCGCG
ATGTACGGGCCAGATATACGCGTTGACATTGATTATTGACTAGTTATTAATAGTAATCAATTACGGGGTC
ATTAGTTCATAGCCCATATATGGAGTTCCGCGTTACATAACTTACGGTAAATGGCCCGCCTGGCTGACCG
CCCAACGACCCCCGCCCATTGACGTCAATAATGACGTATGTTCCCATAGTAACGCCAATAGGGACTTTCC
ATTGACGTCAATGGGTGGAGTATTTACGGTAAACTGCCCACTTGGCAGTACATCAAGTGTATCATATGCC
AAGTACGCCCCCTATTGACGTCAATGACGGTAAATGGCCCGCCTGGCATTATGCCCAGTACATGACCTTA
TGGGACTTTCCTACTTGGCAGTACATCTACGTATTAGTCATCGCTATTACCATGGTGATGCGGTTTTGGC
AGTACATCAATGGGCGTGGATAGCGGTTTGACTCACGGGGATTTCCAAGTCTCCACCCCATTGACGTCAA
TGGGAGTTTGTTTTGGCACCAAAATCAACGGGACTTTCCAAAATGTCGTAACAACTCCGCCCCATTGACG
CAAATGGGCGGTAGGCGTGTACGGTGGGAGGTCTATATAAGCAGAGCTCTCCCTATCAGTGATAGAGATC
TCCCTATCAGTGATAGAGATCGTCGACGAGCTCGTTTAGTGAACCGTCAGATCGCCTGGAGACGCCATCC
ACGCTGTTTTGACCTCCATAGAAGACACCGGGACCGATCCAGCCTCCGGACTCTAGCGTTTAAACTTAAG
CTTATCGCAATGAAGAACGAGCAGGAACTGCTGGAGCTGGACAAATGGGCCTCTCTGGGCCGGATCGCCA
CCATGGTGAGCAAGGGCGAGGAGGATAACATGGCCATCATCAAGGAGTTCATGCGCTTCAAGGTGCACAT
GGAGGGCTCCGTGAACGGCCACGAGTTCGAGATCGAGGGCGAGGGCGAGGGCCGCCCCTACGAGGGCACC
CAGACCGCCAAGCTGAAGGTGACCAAGGGTGGCCCCCTGCCCTTCGCCTGGGACATCCTGTCCCCTCAGT
TCATGTACGGCTCCAAGGCCTACGTGAAGCACCCCGCCGACATCCCCGACTACTTGAAGCTGTCCTTCTC
CGAGGGCTTCAAGTGGGAGCGCGTGATGAACTTCGAGGACGGCGGCGTGGTGACCGTGACCCAGGACTCC
TCCCTGCAGGACGGCGAGTTCATCTACAAGGTGAAGCTGCGCGGCACCAACTTCCCCTCCGACGGCCCCG
TAATGCAGAAGAAGACCATGGGCTGGGAGGCCTCCTCCGAGCGGATGTACCCCGAGGACGGCGCCCTGAA
GGGCGAGATCAAGCAGAGGCTGAAGCTGAAGGACGGCGGCCACTACGACGCTGAGGTCAAGACCACCTAC
AAGGCCAAGAAGCCCGTGCAGCTGCCCGGCGCCTACAACGTCAACATCAAGTTGGACATCACCTCCCACA
ACGAGGACTACACCATCGTGGAACAGTACGAACGCGCCGAGGGCCGCCACTCCACCGGCGGCATGGACGA
GCTGTACAAGGATATCATGCCAGAGCCAGCGAAGTCTGCTCCCGCCCCGAAAAAGGGCTCCAAGAAGGCG
GTGACTAAGGCGCAGAAGAAAGGCGGCAAGAAGCGCAAGCGCAGCCGCAAGGAGAGCTATTCCATCTATG
TGTACAAGGTTCTGAAGCAGGTCCACCCTGACACCGGCATTTCGTCCAAGGCCATGGGCATCATGAATTC
GTTTGTGAACGACATTTTCGAGCGCATCGCAGGTGAGGCTTCCCGCCTGGCGCATTACAACAAGCGCTCG
ACCATCACCTCCAGGGAGATCCAGACGGCCGTGCGCCTGCTGCTGCCTGGGGAGTTGGCCAAGCACGCCG
TGTCCGAGGGTACTAAGGCCATCACCAAGTACACCAGCGCTAAGTGACTCGAGTCTAGAGGGCCCGTTTA
AACCCGCTGATCAGCCTCGACTGTGCCTTCTAGTTGCCAGCCATCTGTTGTTTGCCCCTCCCCCGTGCCT
TCCTTGACCCTGGAAGGTGCCACTCCCACTGTCCTTTCCTAATAAAATGAGGAAATTGCATCGCATTGTC
TGAGTAGGTGTCATTCTATTCTGGGGGGTGGGGTGGGGCAGGACAGCAAGGGGGAGGATTGGGAAGACAA
TAGCAGGCATGCTGGGGATGCGGTGGGCTCTATGGCTTCTGAGGCGGAAAGAACCAGCTGGGGCTCTAGG
GGGTATCCCC
[124 nt withheld, positions 2461-2584]
C
[91 nt withheld, positions 2586-2676]
A
[49 nt withheld, positions 2678-2726]
CCTTTGACGTTGGAGTCCACGTTCTTT
[37 nt withheld, positions 2754-2790]
ACCCTATCTCGGTCTATTCTTTTGATTTATAAGGGATTTTGCCGATTTCGGCCTATTGGTTAAAAAATGA
GCTGATTTAACAAAAATTTAACGCGAATTAATTCTGTGGAATGTGTGTCAGTTAGGGTGTGGAAAGTCCC
CAGGCTCCCCAGCAGGCAGAAGTATGCAAAGCATGCATCTCAATTAGTCAGCAACCAGGTGTGGAAAGTC
CCCAGGCTCCCCAGCAGGCAGAAGTATGCAAAGCATGCATCTCAATTAGTCAGCAACCATAGTCCCGCCC
CTAACTCCGCCCATCCCGCCCCTAACTCCGCCCAGTTCCGCCCATTCTCCGCCCCATGGCTGACTAATTT
TTTTTATTTATGCAGAGGCCGAGGCCGCCTCTGCCTCTGAGCTATTCCAGAAGTAGTGAGGAGGCTTTTT
TGGAGGCCTAGGCTTTTGCAAAAAGCTCCCGGGAGCTTGTATATCCATTTTCGGATCTGATCAAGAGACA
GGATGAAGCTTACCATGACCGAGTACAAGCCCACGGTGCGCCTCGCCACCCGCGACGACGTCCCCAGGGC
CGTACGCACCCTCGCCGCCGCGTTCGCCGACTACCCCGCCACGCGCCACACCGTCGACCCGGACCGCCAC
ATCGAGCGGGTCACCGAGCTGCAAGAACTCTTCCTCACGCGCGTCGGGCTCGACATCGGCAAGGTGTGGG
TCGCGGACGACGGCGCCGCGGTGGCGGTCTGGACCACGCCGGAGAGCGTCGAAGCGGGGGCGGTGTTCGC
CGAGATCGGCCCGCGCATGGCCGAGTTGAGCGGTTCCCGGCTGGCCGCGCAGCAACAGATGGAAGGCCTC
CTGGCGCCGCACCGGCCCAAGGAGCCCGCGTGGTTCCTGGCCACCGTCGGCGTCTCGCCCGACCACCAGG
GCAAGGGTCTGGGCAGCGCCGTCGTGCTCCCCGGAGTGGAGGCGGCCGAGCGCGCCGGGGTGCCCGCCTT
CCTGGAGACCTCCGCGCCCCGCAACCTCCCCTTCTACGAGCGGCTCGGCTTCACCGTCACCGCCGACGTC
GAGGTGCCCGAAGGACCGCGCACCTGGTGCATGACCCGCAAGCCCGGTGCCTGACGCCCGCCCCACGACC
CGCAGCGCCCGACCGAAAGGAGCGCACGACCCCATGCATCGAAATGACCGACCAAGCGACGCCCAACCTG
CCATCACGAGATTTCGATTCCACCGCCGCCTTCTATGAAAGGTTGGGCTTCGGAATCGTTTTCCGGGACG
CCGGCTGGATGATCCTCCAGCGCGGGGATCTCATGCTGGAGTTCTTCGCCCACCCCAACTTGTTTATTGC
AGCTTATAATGGTTACAAATAAAGCAATAGCATCACAAATTTCACAAATAAAGCATTTTTTTCACTGCAT
TCTAGTTGTGGTTTGTCCAAACTCATCAATGTATCTTATCATGTCTGTATACCGTCGACCTCTAGCTAGA
GCTTGGCGTAATCATGGTCATAGCTGTTTCCTGTGTGAAATTGTTATCCGCTCACAATTCCACACAACAT
ACGAGCCGGAAGCATAAAGTGTAAAGCCTGGGGTGCCTAATGAGTGAGCTAACTCACATTAATTGCGTTG
CGCTCACTGCCCGCTTTCCAGTCGGGAAACCTGTCGTGCCAGCTGCATTAATGAATCGGCCAACGCGCGG
GGAGAGGCGGTTTGCGTATTGGGCGCTCTTCCGCTTCCTCGCTCACTGACTCGCTGCGCTCGGTCGTTCG
GCTGCGGCGAGCGGTATCAGCTCACTCAAAGGCGGTAATACGGTTATCCACAGAATCAGGGGATAACGCA
GGAAAGAACATGTGAGCAAAAGGCCAGCAAAAGGCCAGGAACCGTAAAAAGGCCGCGTTGCTGGCGTTTT
TCCATAGGCTCCGCCCCCCTGACGAGCATCACAAAAATCGACGCTCAAGTCAGAGGTGGCGAAACCCGAC
AGGACTATAAAGATACCAGGCGTTTCCCCCTGGAAGCTCCCTCGTGCGCTCTCCTGTTCCGACCCTGCCG
CTTACCGGATACCTGTCCGCCTTTCTCCCTTCGGGAAGCGTGGCGCTTTCTCATAGCTCACGCTGTAGGT
ATCTCAGTTCGGTGTAGGTCGTTCGCTCCAAGCTGGGCTGTGTGCACGAACCCCCCGTTCAGCCCGACCG
CTGCGCCTTATCCGGTAACTATCGTCTTGAGTCCAACCCGGTAAGACACGACTTATCGCCACTGGCAGCA
GCCACTGGTAACAGGATTAGCAGAGCGAGGTATGTAGGCGGTGCTACAGAGTTCTTGAAGTGGTGGCCTA
ACTACGGCTACACTAGAAGAACAGTATTTGGTATCTGCGCTCTGCTGAAGCCAGTTACCTTCGGAAAAAG
AGTTGGTAGCTCTTGATCCGGCAAACAAACCACCGCTGGTAGCGGTGGTTTTTTTGTTTGCAAGCAGCAG
ATTACGCGCAGAAAAAAAGGATCTCAAGAAGATCCTTTGATCTTTTCTACGGGGTCTGACGCTCAGTGGA
ACGAAAACTCACGTTAAGGGATTTTGGTCATGAGATTATCAAAAAGGATCTTCACCTAGATCCTTTTAAA
TTAAAAATGAAGTTTTAAATCAATCTAAAGTATATATGAGTAAACTTGGTCTGACAGTTACCAATGCTTA
ATCAGTGAGGCACCTATCTCAGCGATCTGTCTATTTCGTTCATCCATAGTTGCCTGACTCCCCGTCGTGT
AGATAACTACGATACGGGAGGGCTTACCATCTGGCCCCAGTGCTGCAATGATACCGCGAGACCCACGCTC
ACCGGCTCCAGATTTATCAGCAATAAACCAGCCAGCCGGAAGGGCCGAGCGCAGAAGTGGTCCTGCAACT
TTATCCGCCTCCATCCAGTCTATTAATTGTTGCCGGGAAGCTAGAGTAAGTAGTTCGCCAGTTAATAGTT
TGCGCAACGTTGTTGCCATTGCTACAGGCATCGTGGTGTCACGCTCGTCGTTTGGTATGGCTTCATTCAG
CTCCGGTTCCCAACGATCAAGGCGAGTTACATGATCCCCCATGTTGTGCAAAAAAGCGGTTAGCTCCTTC
GGTCCTCCGATCGTTGTCAGAAGTAAGTTGGCCGCAGTGTTATCACTCATGGTTATGGCAGCACTGCATA
ATTCTCTTACTGTCATGCCATCCGTAAGATGCTTTTCTGTGACTGGTGAGTACTCAACCAAGTCATTCTG
AGAATAGTGTATGCGGCGACCGAGTTGCTCTTGCCCGGCGTCAATACGGGATAATACCGCGCCACATAGC
AGAACTTTAAAAGTGCTCATCATTGGAAAACGTTCTTCGGGGCGAAAACTCTCAAGGATCTTACCGCTGT
TGAGATCCAGTTCGATGTAACCCACTCGTGCACCCAACTGATCTTCAGCATCTTTTACTTTCACCAGCGT
TTCTGGGTGAGCAAAAACAGGAAGGCAAAATGCCGCAAAAAAGGGAATAAGGGCGACACGGAAATGTTGA
ATACTCATACTCTTCCTTTTTCAATATTATTGAAGCATTTATCAGGGTTATTGTCTCATGAGCGGATACA
TATTTGAATGTATTTAGAAAAATAAACAAATAGGGGTTCCGCGCACATTTCCCCGAAAAGTGCCACCTGA
CGTC
Features (pLannotate 1.2.2; 22 found; start..end, strand, type, name):
     28..80      -  misc_feature   bom (fragment): basis of mobility region from pBR322
    235..614     +  enhancer       CMV enhancer: human cytomegalovirus immediate early enhancer
    615..818     +  promoter       CMV promoter: human cytomegalovirus (CMV) immediate early promoter
    820..839     +  promoter       PLtetO-1 promoter (fragment): modified phage lambda PL promoter with tet operator sites (Lutz and Bujard, 1997)
    841..860     +  promoter       PLtetO-1 promoter (fragment): modified phage lambda PL promoter with tet operator sites (Lutz and Bujard, 1997)
    868..901     +  promoter       TRE3GV promoter (fragment): 3rd-generation Tet-responsive promoter that can be activated by binding of Tet-On® 3G, optimized for retroviral and lentiviral vectors
   1053..1760    +  CDS            mCherry: mCherry is a basic (constitutively fluorescent) red fluorescent protein published in 2004, derived from Discosoma sp.. It is reported to be a very rapidly-maturing monomer with low acid sensitivity.
   1767..2145    +  CDS            H2B (fragment): human histone H2B; HIST1H2BJ
   2191..2415    +  polyA_signal   bGH poly(A) signal: bovine growth hormone polyadenylation signal
   2419..2440    +  promoter       SV40 promoter (fragment): SV40 enhancer and early promoter
   2461..2889    +  rep_origin     f1 ori (sequence partly withheld): f1 bacteriophage origin of replication; arrow indicates direction of (+) strand synthesis
   2903..3232    +  promoter       SV40 promoter: SV40 enhancer and early promoter
   3295..3894    +  CDS            PuroR: puromycin N-acetyltransferase; pac from Streptomyces alboniger; confers resistance to puromycin
   3954..4112    +  CDS            ble (fragment): BLE_KLEPN - Experimental evidence at protein level: Swiss-Prot protein existence level 1. Binding protein with a strong affinity to the bleomycin family of antibiotics. Binds to CL990; an antimitotic-antibiotic compound. From Klebsiella pneumoniae.
   4107..4228    +  polyA_signal   SV40 poly(A) signal: SV40 polyadenylation signal
   4301..4317    -  protein_bind   lac operator: The lac repressor binds to the lac operator to inhibit transcription in E. coli. This inhibition can be relieved by adding lactose or isopropyl-β-D-thiogalactopyranoside (IPTG). lac repressor encoded by lacI
   4325..4355    -  promoter       lac promoter: promoter for the E. coli lac operon
   4370..4391    -  protein_bind   CAP binding site: CAP binding activates transcription in the presence of cAMP. E. coli catabolite activator protein
   4404..4496    -  CDS            lacI (fragment): lac repressor; lacI; The lac repressor binds to the lac operator to inhibit transcription in E. coli. This inhibition can be relieved by adding lactose or isopropyl-β-D-thiogalactopyranoside (IPTG).
   4679..5267    -  rep_origin     ori: high-copy-number ColE1/pMB1/pBR322/pUC origin of replication
   5438..6298    -  CDS            AmpR: β-lactamase; bla; confers resistance to ampicillin, carbenicillin, and related antibiotics
   6299..6403    -  promoter       AmpR promoter: bla
