[The description below was written by a language model from this plasmid's Addgene catalogue record and pLannotate feature annotations shown in this document.]
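Description:
MoonTag_mCherry_H2B is a 6,434 nt mammalian expression plasmid. The catalogue gives its backbone only tentatively as pcDNA4/TO. It is propagated in E. coli through a high-copy ColE1/pUC-type origin with ampicillin selection (AmpR under its own bla promoter), and it also carries an f1 phage origin and remnants of the lac promoter/operator region typical of such backbones.

The expression cassette is driven by the human CMV immediate-early enhancer and promoter. Short matches to tet operator-containing promoters follow immediately downstream, which fits the CMV/TetO2 arrangement of a pcDNA4/TO-type vector. That arrangement gives constitutive expression in ordinary cells and tetracycline-regulated expression in cells that supply Tet repressor. The insert encodes a single copy of the MoonTag, a short gp41-derived peptide epitope, at the N terminus, followed by the red fluorescent protein mCherry and human histone H2B (HIST1H2BJ), and it ends at the bovine growth hormone polyadenylation signal. The feature table does not annotate the MoonTag itself, but the unannotated stretch upstream of mCherry is where it would lie.

A second cassette uses the SV40 early promoter to drive a puromycin resistance gene, followed by a fragment of a bleomycin-family resistance gene and the SV40 poly(A) signal. This suggests that the original Zeocin marker was largely replaced by PuroR, allowing puromycin selection in mammalian cells.

Because H2B is incorporated into chromatin, the fusion anchors MoonTag-mCherry in the nucleus as a visible red bait. According to the record, its purpose is to anchor 1xMoonTag-mCherry to the chromatin and nucleus, in work on manipulating proteins through single copies of short peptide tags in cultured cells and Drosophila.
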