Addgene plasmid #244049: MoonTag_mCherry_H2B
Purpose: anchoring 1xMoonTag-mCherry to the chromatin/nucleus
Depositing lab: Markus Affolter. Depositing organization: University of Basel. Publication: Protein manipulation using single copies of short peptide tags in cultured cells and in Drosophila melanogaster. Vigano MA, Ell CM, Kustermann MMM, Aguilar G, Matsuda S, Zhao N, Stasevich TJ, Affolter M, Pyrowolakis G. Development. 2021 Mar 16;148(6):dev191700. doi: 10.1242/dev.191700. PubMed 33593816.
Backbone
  Vector backbone: pcDNA4TO?
  Vector type: Mammalian Expression
Growth in bacteria
  Bacterial resistance: Ampicillin, 100 μg/mL
  Growth temperature: 37°C
  Growth strain: DH5alpha
  Copy number: High Copy
Gene/Insert
  Gene/Insert name: MoonTag_mCherry_HIST1H2BJ
  Species: H. sapiens (human)
  Tag / fusion protein: MoonTag (gp41) (N terminal on insert)
  Cloning method: Restriction Enzyme; 5′ cloning site Unknown (unknown if destroyed)
Terms and licenses: Academic/Nonprofit Terms; Industry Terms: Not Available to Industry
How to cite: MoonTag_mCherry_H2B was a gift from Markus Affolter (Addgene plasmid # 244049 ; http://n2t.net/addgene:244049 ; RRID:Addgene_244049)
